>Addgene plasmid #50473 | pAAV-GFAP-EGFP | addgene full sequence | sequence record 182310 | Addgene NGS Result
CCTGCAGGCAGCTGCGCGCTCGCTCGCTCACTGAGGCCGCCCGGGCGTCGGGCGACCTTTGGTCGCCCGG
CCTCAGTGAGCGAGCGAGCGCGCAGAGAGGGAGTGGCCAACTCCATCACTAGGGGTTCCTGCGGCCGCAC
GCGTGATCTAACATATCCTGGTGTGGAGTAGGGGACGCTGCTCTGACAGAGGCTCGGGGGCCTGAGCTGG
CTCTGTGAGCTGGGGAGGAGGCAGACAGCCAGGCCTTGTCTGCAAGCAGACCTGGCAGCATTGGGCTGGC
CGCCCCCCAGGGCCTCCTCTTCATGCCCAGTGAATGACTCACCTTGGCACAGACACAATGTTCGGGGTGG
GCACAGTGCCTGCTTCCCGCCGCACCCCAGCCCCCCTCAAATGCCTTCCGAGAAGCCCATTGAGCAGGGG
GCTTGCATTGCACCCCAGCCTGACAGCCTGGCATCTTGGGATAAAAGCAGCACAGCCCCCTAGGGGCTGC
CCTTGCTGTGTGGCGCCACCGGCGGTGGAGAACAAGGCTCTATTCAGCCTGTGCCCAGGAAAGGGGATCA
GGGGATGCCCAGGCATGGACAGTGGGTGGCAGGGGGGGAGAGGAGGGCTGTCTGCTTCCCAGAAGTCCAA
GGACACAAATGGGTGAGGGGAGAGCTCTCCCCATAGCTGGGCTGCGGCCCAACCCCACCCCCTCAGGCTA
TGCCAGGGGGTGTTGCCAGGGGCACCCGGGCATCGCCAGTCTAGCCCACTCCTTCATAAAGCCCTCGCAT
CCCAGGAGCGAGCAGAGCCAGAGCAGGTTGGAGAGGAGACGCATCACCTCCGCTGCTCGCGGGGTCTAGA
GTCGACGCCACCATGGTGAGCAAGGGCGAGGAGCTGTTCACCGGGGTGGTGCCCATCCTGGTCGAGCTGG
ACGGCGACGTAAACGGCCACAAGTTCAGCGTGTCCGGCGAGGGCGAGGGCGATGCCACCTACGGCAAGCT
GACCCTGAAGTTCATCTGCACCACCGGCAAGCTGCCCGTGCCCTGGCCCACCCTCGTGACCACCCTGACC
TACGGCGTGCAGTGCTTCAGCCGCTACCCCGACCACATGAAGCAGCACGACTTCTTCAAGTCCGCCATGC
CCGAAGGCTACGTCCAGGAGCGCACCATCTTCTTCAAGGACGACGGCAACTACAAGACCCGCGCCGAGGT
GAAGTTCGAGGGCGACACCCTGGTGAACCGCATCGAGCTGAAGGGCATCGACTTCAAGGAGGACGGCAAC
ATCCTGGGGCACAAGCTGGAGTACAACTACAACAGCCACAACGTCTATATCATGGCCGACAAGCAGAAGA
ACGGCATCAAGGTGAACTTCAAGATCCGCCACAACATCGAGGACGGCAGCGTGCAGCTCGCCGACCACTA
CCAGCAGAACACCCCCATCGGCGACGGCCCCGTGCTGCTGCCCGACAACCACTACCTGAGCACCCAGTCC
GCCCTGAGCAAAGACCCCAACGAGAAGCGCGATCACATGGTCCTGCTGGAGTTCGTGACCGCCGCCGGGA
TCACTCTCGGCATGGACGAGCTGTACAAGTAGGAATTCGATATCAAGCTTATCGATAATCAACCTCTGGA
TTACAAAATTTGTGAAAGATTGACTGGTATTCTTAACTATGTTGCTCCTTTTACGCTATGTGGATACGCT
GCTTTAATGCCTTTGTATCATGCTATTGCTTCCCGTATGGCTTTCATTTTCTCCTCCTTGTATAAATCCT
GGTTGCTGTCTCTTTATGAGGAGTTGTGGCCCGTTGTCAGGCAACGTGGCGTGGTGTGCACTGTGTTTGC
TGACGCAACCCCCACTGGTTGGGGCATTGCCACCACCTGTCAGCTCCTTTCCGGGACTTTCGCTTTCCCC
CTCCCTATTGCCACGGCGGAACTCATCGCCGCCTGCCTTGCCCGCTGCTGGACAGGGGCTCGGCTGTTGG
GCACTGACAATTCCGTGGTGTTGTCGGGGAAATCATCGTCCTTTCCTTGGCTGCTCGCCTATGTTGCCAC
CTGGATTCTGCGCGGGACGTCCTTCTGCTACGTCCCTTCGGCCCTCAATCCAGCGGACCTTCCTTCCCGC
GGCCTGCTGCCGGCTCTGCGGCCTCTTCCGCGTCTTCGCCTTCGCCCTCAGACGAGTCGGATCTCCCTTT
GGGCCGCCTCCCCGCATCGATACCGAGCGCTGCTCGAGAGATCTACGGGTGGCATCCCTGTGACCCCTCC
CCAGTGCCTCTCCTGGCCCTGGAAGTTGCCACTCCAGTGCCCACCAGCCTTGTCCTAATAAAATTAAGTT
GCATCATTTTGTCTGACTAGGTGTCCTTCTATAATATTATGGGGTGGAGGGGGGTGGTATGGAGCAAGGG
GCAAGTTGGGAAGACAACCTGTAGGGCCTGCGGGGTCTATTGGGAACCAAGCTGGAGTGCAGTGGCACAA
TCTTGGCTCACTGCAATCTCCGCCTCCTGGGTTCAAGCGATTCTCCTGCCTCAGCCTCCCGAGTTGTTGG
GATTCCAGGCATGCATGACCAGGCTCAGCTAATTTTTGTTTTTTTGGTAGAGACGGGGTTTCACCATATT
GGCCAGGCTGGTCTCCAACTCCTAATCTCAGGTGATCTACCCACCTTGGCCTCCCAAATTGCTGGGATTA
CAGGCGTGAACCACTGCTCCCTTCCCTGTCCTTCTGATTTTGTAGGTAACCACGTGCGGACCGAGCGGCC
GCAGGAACCCCTAGTGATGGAGTTGGCCACTCCCTCTCTGCGCGCTCGCTCGCTCACTGAGGCCGGGCGA
CCAAAGGTCGCCCGACGCCCGGGCTTTGCCCGGGCGGCCTCAGTGAGCGAGCGAGCGCGCAGCTGCCTGC
AGGGGCGCCTGATGCGGTATTTTCTCCTTACGCATCTGTGCGGTATTTCACACCGCATA
[95 nt withheld, positions 2930-3024]
T
[46 nt withheld, positions 3026-3071]
C
[141 nt withheld, positions 3073-3213]
CCTTTGACGTTGGAGTCCACGTTCTTT
[37 nt withheld, positions 3241-3277]
ACTCTATCTCGGGCTATTCTTTTGATTTATAAGGGATTTTGCCGATTTCGGTCTATTGGTTAAAAAATGA
GCTGATTTAACAAAAATTTAACGCGAATTTTAACAAAATATTAACGTTTACAATTTTATGGTGCACTCTC
AGTACAATCTGCTCTGATGCCGCATAGTTAAGCCAGCCCCGACACCCGCCAACACCCGCTGACGCGCCCT
GACGGGCTTGTCTGCTCCCGGCATCCGCTTACAGACAAGCTGTGACCGTCTCCGGGAGCTGCATGTGTCA
GAGGTTTTCACCGTCATCACCGAAACGCGCGAGACGAAAGGGCCTCGTGATACGCCTATTTTTATAGGTT
AATGTCATGATAATAATGGTTTCTTAGACGTCAGGTGGCACTTTTCGGGGAAATGTGCGCGGAACCCCTA
TTTGTTTATTTTTCTAAATACATTCAAATATGTATCCGCTCATGAGACAATAACCCTGATAAATGCTTCA
ATAATATTGAAAAAGGAAGAGTATGAGTATTCAACATTTCCGTGTCGCCCTTATTCCCTTTTTTGCGGCA
TTTTGCCTTCCTGTTTTTGCTCACCCAGAAACGCTGGTGAAAGTAAAAGATGCTGAAGATCAGTTGGGTG
CACGAGTGGGTTACATCGAACTGGATCTCAACAGCGGTAAGATCCTTGAGAGTTTTCGCCCCGAAGAACG
TTTTCCAATGATGAGCACTTTTAAAGTTCTGCTATGTGGCGCGGTATTATCCCGTATTGACGCCGGGCAA
GAGCAACTCGGTCGCCGCATACACTATTCTCAGAATGACTTGGTTGAGTACTCACCAGTCACAGAAAAGC
ATCTTACGGATGGCATGACAGTAAGAGAATTATGCAGTGCTGCCATAACCATGAGTGATAACACTGCGGC
CAACTTACTTCTGACAACGATCGGAGGACCGAAGGAGCTAACCGCTTTTTTGCACAACATGGGGGATCAT
GTAACTCGCCTTGATCGTTGGGAACCGGAGCTGAATGAAGCCATACCAAACGACGAGCGTGACACCACGA
TGCCTGTAGCAATGGCAACAACGTTGCGCAAACTATTAACTGGCGAACTACTTACTCTAGCTTCCCGGCA
ACAATTAATAGACTGGATGGAGGCGGATAAAGTTGCAGGACCACTTCTGCGCTCGGCCCTTCCGGCTGGC
TGGTTTATTGCTGATAAATCTGGAGCCGGTGAGCGTGGGTCTCGCGGTATCATTGCAGCACTGGGGCCAG
ATGGTAAGCCCTCCCGTATCGTAGTTATCTACACGACGGGGAGTCAGGCAACTATGGATGAACGAAATAG
ACAGATCGCTGAGATAGGTGCCTCACTGATTAAGCATTGGTAACTGTCAGACCAAGTTTACTCATATATA
CTTTAGATTGATTTAAAACTTCATTTTTAATTTAAAAGGATCTAGGTGAAGATCCTTTTTGATAATCTCA
TGACCAAAATCCCTTAACGTGAGTTTTCGTTCCACTGAGCGTCAGACCCCGTAGAAAAGATCAAAGGATC
TTCTTGAGATCCTTTTTTTCTGCGCGTAATCTGCTGCTTGCAAACAAAAAAACCACCGCTACCAGCGGTG
GTTTGTTTGCCGGATCAAGAGCTACCAACTCTTTTTCCGAAGGTAACTGGCTTCAGCAGAGCGCAGATAC
CAAATACTGTTCTTCTAGTGTAGCCGTAGTTAGGCCACCACTTCAAGAACTCTGTAGCACCGCCTACATA
CCTCGCTCTGCTAATCCTGTTACCAGTGGCTGCTGCCAGTGGCGATAAGTCGTGTCTTACCGGGTTGGAC
TCAAGACGATAGTTACCGGATAAGGCGCAGCGGTCGGGCTGAACGGGGGGTTCGTGCACACAGCCCAGCT
TGGAGCGAACGACCTACACCGAACTGAGATACCTACAGCGTGAGCTATGAGAAAGCGCCACGCTTCCCGA
AGGGAGAAAGGCGGACAGGTATCCGGTAAGCGGCAGGGTCGGAACAGGAGAGCGCACGAGGGAGCTTCCA
GGGGGAAACGCCTGGTATCTTTATAGTCCTGTCGGGTTTCGCCACCTCTGACTTGAGCGTCGATTTTTGT
GATGCTCGTCAGGGGGGCGGAGCCTATGGAAAAACGCCAGCAACGCGGCCTTTTTACGGTTCCTGGCCTT
TTGCTGGCCTTTTGCTCACATGT
Features (pLannotate 1.2.2; 14 found; start..end, strand, type, name):
     12..39      +  repeat_region  AAV2 ITR (fragment): inverted terminal repeat of adeno-associated virus serotype 2 inverted
     68..95      +  repeat_region  AAV2 ITR (fragment): inverted terminal repeat of adeno-associated virus serotype 2 inverted
    853..1569    +  CDS            EGFP: EGFP is a basic (constitutively fluorescent) green fluorescent protein published in 1996, derived from Aequorea victoria. It is reported to be a rapidly-maturing weak dimer with moderate acid sensitivity.
   1571..1597    +  misc_feature   MCS (fragment): pBluescript multiple cloning site
   1597..2185    +  misc_feature   WPRE: woodchuck hepatitis virus posttranscriptional regulatory element
   2217..2693    +  polyA_signal   hGH poly(A) signal: human growth hormone polyadenylation signal
   2733..2873    +  repeat_region  AAV2 ITR: inverted terminal repeat of adeno-associated virus serotype 2 inverted
   2878..2929    -  misc_feature   bom (fragment): basis of mobility region from pBR322
   2948..3403    +  rep_origin     f1 ori (sequence partly withheld): f1 bacteriophage origin of replication; arrow indicates direction of (+) strand synthesis
   3404..3453    -  misc_feature   bom (fragment): basis of mobility region from pBR322
   3555..3590    -  CDS            rop (fragment): Rop protein, which maintains plasmids at low copy number; rop
   3685..3789    +  promoter       AmpR promoter: bla
   3790..4650    +  CDS            AmpR: β-lactamase; bla; confers resistance to ampicillin, carbenicillin, and related antibiotics
   4821..5409    +  rep_origin     ori: high-copy-number ColE1/pMB1/pBR322/pUC origin of replication
