[The description below was written by a language model from this plasmid's Addgene catalogue record and pLannotate feature annotations shown in this document.]
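Description:
pAAV-GFAP-EGFP is an adeno-associated virus transfer plasmid built on a pAAV backbone, in which enhanced green fluorescent protein (EGFP, derived from Aequorea victoria) is placed under the control of a GFAP promoter. The catalogue lists a total size of about 5.5 kb, and the full sequence record is 5,470 nt. The plasmid is propagated in E. coli through a ColE1/pUC-type origin and selected with ampicillin via the β-lactamase gene and its own promoter. An f1 phage origin is also present. The repository lists it as low copy and grown in a recombination-deficient strain, a common precaution for maintaining the repeat-rich ITRs.

The expression cassette lies between AAV2 inverted terminal repeats, which are the cis elements needed for replication and packaging of the intervening DNA into AAV particles when rep, cap and helper functions are supplied in trans. The right ITR is annotated in full, whereas the left one was detected only as two short fragments, which may reflect the difficulty of sequencing or annotating these structures. The GFAP promoter itself is not annotated in the feature table, but the unannotated region between the left ITR and the EGFP start is where it would be expected to sit. The untagged EGFP coding sequence, cloned between SalI and EcoRI sites, is followed by a WPRE, which enhances transcript stability and expression, and by the human growth hormone polyadenylation signal. Because GFAP regulatory sequences are generally used to direct expression to astrocytes, the construct would typically serve to label glia or as a fluorescent control vector. The record itself states only that EGFP is driven by GFAP and that the plasmid was made within a program developing tools for understudied druggable proteins.
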