Addgene plasmid #50473: pAAV-GFAP-EGFP
Purpose: EGFP under the control of GFAP promoter
Depositing lab: Bryan Roth. Depositing organization: University of North Carolina at Chapel Hill.
Backbone
  Vector backbone: pAAV
  Backbone size w/o insert (bp): 4818
  Total vector size (bp): 5490
  Vector type: AAV
Growth in bacteria
  Bacterial resistance: Ampicillin, 100 μg/mL
  Growth temperature: 37°C
  Growth strain: NEB Stable
  Copy number: Low Copy
Gene/Insert
  Gene/Insert name: EGFP
  Species: Aequorea victoria
  Insert size (bp): 726
  Promoter: GFAP
  Tag / fusion protein: N/A
  Cloning method: Restriction Enzyme; 5′ cloning site Sal I (not destroyed); 3′ cloning site EcoR I (not destroyed)
  Sequencing primers: 5′ CCGGGCATCGCCAGTCTAGC; 3′ GCATTAAAGCAGCGTATCCACATAGC
Terms and licenses: Academic/Nonprofit Terms; Industry Terms: Not Available to Industry
Depositor comments: These plasmids were generated as part of the Illuminating the Druggable Genome (IDG) program sponsored by the NIH Common Fund. The goal of this program is to identify, gather, and distribute information and resources for proteins that currently are not well-studied yet belong to commonly drug-targeted protein families: protein kinases, non-olfactory G-protein coupled receptors (GPCRs), and ion channels. The IDG program is designed to develop fundamental research tools for understudied proteins, elucidate their function, and disseminate the IDG-related resources and data to the greater scientific community.
How to cite: pAAV-GFAP-EGFP was a gift from Bryan Roth (Addgene plasmid # 50473 ; http://n2t.net/addgene:50473 ; RRID:Addgene_50473)
