>Addgene plasmid #50473 | pAAV-GFAP-EGFP | addgene partial sequence | sequence record 77740 | WPRE-R 5'-CATAGCGTAAAAGGAGCAACA-3'
AATTTTGTAATCCAGAGGTTGATTATCGATAAGCTTGATATCGAATTCCTACTTGTACAGCTCGTCCATG
CCGAGAGTGATCCCGGCGGCGGTCACGAACTCCAGCAGGACCATGTGATCGCGCTTCTCGTTGGGGTCTT
TGCTCAGGGCGGACTGGGTGCTCAGGTAGTGGTTGTCGGGCAGCAGCACGGGGCCGTCGCCGATGGGGGT
GTTCTGCTGGTAGTGGTCGGCGAGCTGCACGCTGCCGTCCTCGATGTTGTGGCGGATCTTGAAGTTCACC
TTGATGCCGTTCTTCTGCTTGTCGGCCATGATATAGACGTTGTGGCTGTTGTAGTTGTACTCCAGCTTGT
GCCCCAGGATGTTGCCGTCCTCCTTGAAGTCGATGCCCTTCAGCTCGATGCGGTTCACCAGGGTGTCGCC
CTCGAACTTCACCTCGGCGCGGGTCTTGTAGTTGCCGTCGTCCTTGAAGAAGATGGTGCGCTCCTGGACG
TAGCCTTCGGGCATGGCGGACTTGAAGAAGTCGTGCTGCTTCATGTGGTCGGGGTA
