>Addgene plasmid #50473 | pAAV-GFAP-EGFP | addgene partial sequence | sequence record 77784 | GFAPpro-F 5'-ACTCCTTCATAAAGCCCTCG-3'
CAGGTTGGAGAGGAGACGCATCACCTCCGCTGCTCGCGGGGTCTAGAGTCGACGCCACCATGGTGAGCAA
GGGCGAGGAGCTGTTCACCGGGGTGGTGCCCATCCTGGTCGAGCTGGACGGCGACGTAAACGGCCACAAG
TTCAGCGTGTCCGGCGAGGGCGAGGGCGATGCCACCTACGGCAAGCTGACCCTGAAGTTCATCTGCACCA
CCGGCAAGCTGCCCGTGCCCTGGCCCACCCTCGTGACCACCCTGACCTACGGCGTGCAGTGCTTCAGCCG
CTACCCCGACCACATGAAGCAGCACGACTTCTTCAAGTCCGCCATGCCCGAAGGCTACGTCCAGGAGCGC
ACCATCTTCTTCAAGGACGACGGCAACTACAAGACCCGCGCCGAGGTGAAGTTCGAGGGCGACACCCTGG
TGAACCGCATCGAGCTGAAGGGCATCGACTTCAAGGAGGACGGCAACATCCTGGGGCACAAGCTGGAGTA
CAACTACAACAGCCACAACGTCTATATCATGGCCGACAAGCAGAAGAACGGCATCAAGGTGAACTTCAAG
ATCCGCCACAACATCGAGGACGGCAGCGTGCAGCTCGCCGACCACTACCAGCAGAACACCCCCATCGGCG
ACGGCCCCGTGCTGCTGCCCGACAACCACTACCTGAGCACCCAGTCCGCCCTGAGCAAAGACCCCAACGA
GAAGCGCGATCACATGGTCCTGCTGGAGTTCGTGACCGCCGCCGGGATCACTCTCGGCATGGACGAGCTG
TACAAGTAGGAATTCGATATCAAGCTTATCGATAATCAACCTCTGGATTACAAAATTTGTGAAAGATTGA
CTGGTATTCTTAACTATGTTGCTCCTTTTACGCTATGTGGATACGCTGCTTTAATGCCTTTGTATCA
